>Addgene plasmid #99998 | pACT2-Mrt4 | addgene full sequence | sequence record 192202 | Addgene NGS Result
CCTGATGCGGTATTTTCTCCTTACGCATCTGTGCGGTATTTCACACCGCATATGGTGCACTCTCAGTACA
ATCTGCTCTGATGCCGCATAGTTAAGCCAGTATACACTCCGCTATCGCTACGTGACTGGGTCATGGCTGC
GCCCCGACACCCGCCAACACCCGCTGACGCGCCCTGACGGGCTTGTCTGCTCCCGGCATCCGCTTACAGA
CAAGCTGTGACCGTCTCCGGGAGCTGCATGTGTCAGAGGTTTTCACCGTCATCACCGAAACGCGCGAGGC
AGCAACTTCTTTTCTTTTTTTTTCTTTTCTCTCTCCCCCGTTGTTGTCTCACCATATCCGCAATGACAAA
AAAATGATGGAAGACACTAAAGGAAAAAATTAACGACAAAGACAGCACCAACAGATGTCGTTGTTCCAGA
GCTGATGAGGGGTATCTCGAAGCACACGAAACTTTTTCCTTCCTTCATTCACGCACACTACTCTCTAATG
AGCAACGGTATACGGCCTTCCTTCCAGTTACTTGAATTTGAAATAAAAAAAAGTTTGCTGTCTTGCTATC
AAGTATAAATAGACCTGCAATTATTAATCTTTTGTTTCCTCGTCATTGTTCTCGTTCCCTTTCTTCCTTG
TTTCTTTTTCTGCACAATATTTCAAGCTATACCAAGCATACAATCAACTCCAAGCTTTGCAAAGATGGAT
AAAGCGGAATTAATTCCCGAGCCTCCAAAAAAGAAGAGAAAGGTCGAATTGGGTACCGCCGCCAATTTTA
ATCAAAGTGGGAATATTGCTGATAGCTCATTGTCCTTCACTTTCACTAACAGTAGCAACGGTCCGAACCT
CATAACAACTCAAACAAATTCTCAAGCGCTTTCACAACCAATTGCCTCCTCTAACGTTCATGATAACTTC
ATGAATAATGAAATCACGGCTAGTAAAATTGATGATGGTAATAATTCAAAACCACTGTCACCTGGTTGGA
CGGACCAAACTGCGTATAACGCGTTTGGAATCACTACAGGGATGTTTAATACCACTACAATGGATGATGT
ATATAACTATCTATTCGATGATGAAGATACCCCACCAAACCCAAAAAAAGAGATCTCTATGGCTTACCCA
TACGATGTTCCAGATTACGCTAGCTTGGGTGGTCATATGGCCATGGAGGCCCCAGCTTTCACAAGTTTGT
ACAAAAAAGCAGGCTACAAAATGCCAAGATCAAAACGTTCCAAGCTAGTCACTTTAGCACAAACCGATAA
AAAGGGCAGAGAAAATAAAGAAAGAATTTTCGATGAAGTGAGGGAAGCCTTAGATACTTATAGATACGTC
TGGGTCCTACATCTTGACGACGTAAGAACTCCAGTTTTACAAGAAATCAGAACATCTTGGGCAGGCTCTA
AGTTAATTATGGGTAAGAGGAAAGTTTTACAAAAAGCATTGGGAGAAAAGAGGGAAGAAGAATACAAAGA
AAATCTGTATCAATTGAGTAAGCTTTGTAGCGGTGTCACTGGTTTATTGTTCACTGATGAGGATGTCAAC
ACTGTCAAGGAATACTTTAAGTCATACGTTCGTTCAGACTATTCAAGACCGAACACGAAAGCACCACTAA
CATTTACAATTCCTGAGGGCATTGTCTACTCACGTGGTGGTCAAATTCCAGCTGAGGAAGATGTTCCAAT
GATTCATTCTTTAGAGCCAACTATGAGAAACAAATTTGAAATTCCAACTAAAATCAAAGCTGGTAAGATC
ACCATTGACAGTCCATATTTAGTTTGCACTGAAGGAGAAAAATTAGATGTTCGTCAAGCTTTAATACTGA
AACAATTCGGTATCGCTGCTTCTGAATTCAAAGTCAAGGTGTCGGCCTACTATGACAACGATAGCTCCAC
TGTTGAAAGCACTAACATCAACATGGAAAACCCAGCTTTCTTGTACAAAGTGGTGAGTCGAGAGATCTAT
GAATCGTAGATACTGAAAAACCCCGCAAGTTCACTTCAACTGTGCATCGTGCACCATCTCAATTTCTTTC
ATTTATACATCGTTTTGCCTTCTTTTATGTAACTATACTCCTCTAAGTTTCAATCTTGGCCATGTAACCT
CTGATCTATAGAATTTTTTAAATGACTAGAATTAATGCCCATCTTTTTTTTGGACCTAAATTCTTCATGA
AAATATATTACGAGGGCTTATTCAGAAGCTTTGGACTTCTTCGCCAGAGGTTTGGTCAAGTCTCCAATCA
AGGTTGTCGGCTTGTCTACCTTGCCAGAAATTTACGAAAAGATGGAAAAGGGTCAAATCGTTGGTAGATA
CGTTGTTGACACTTCTAAATAAGCGAATTTCTTATGATTTATGATTTTTATTATTAAATAAGTTATAAAA
AAAATAAGTGTATACAAATTTTAAAGTGACTCTTAGGTTTTAAAACGAAAATTCTTATTCTTGAGTAACT
CTTTCCTGTAGGTCAGGTTGCTTTCTCAGGTATAGCATGAGGTCGCTCTTATTGACCACACCTCTACCGG
CATGCCGGTCGAGGGACCTAATAACTTCGTATAGCATACATTATACGAAGTTATATTAAGGGTTATTGAA
TATGATCGGAATTGGTCGACTACGTCGTTAAGGCCGTTTCTGACAGAGTAAAATTCTTGAGGGAACTTTC
ACCATTATGGGAAATGGTTCAAGAAGGTATTGACTTAAACTCCATCAAATGGTCAGGTCATTGAGTGTTT
TTTATTTGTTGTATTTTTTTTTTTTTAGAGAAAATCCTCCAATATATAAATTAGGAATCATAGTTTCATG
ATTTTCTGTTACACCTAACTTTTTGTGTGGTGCCCTCCTCCTTGTCAATATTAATGTTAAAGTGCAATTC
TTTTTCCTTATCACGTTGAGCCATTAGTATCAATTTGCTTACCTGTATTCCTTTACATCCTCCTTTTTCT
CCTTCTTGATAAATGTATGTAGATTGCGTATATAGTTTCGTCTACCCTATGAACATATTCCATTTTGTAA
TTTCGTGTCGTTTCTATTATGAATTTCATTTATAAAGTTTATGTACAAATATCATAAAAAAAGAGAATCT
TTTTAAGCAAGGATTTTCTTAACTTCTTCGGCGACAGCATCACCGACTTCGGTGGTACTGTTGGAACCAC
CTAAATCACCAGTTCTGATACCTGCATCCAAAACCTTTTTAACTGCATCTTCAATGGCCTTACCTTCTTC
AGGCAAGTTCAATGACAATTTCAACATCATTGCAGCAGACAAGATAGTGGCGATAGGGTTGACCTTATTC
TTTGGCAAATCTGGAGCAGAACCGTGGCATGGTTCGTACAAACCAAATGCGGTGTTCTTGTCTGGCAAAG
AGGCCAAGGACGCAGATGGCAACAAACCCAAGGAACCTGGGATAACGGAGGCTTCATCGGAGATGATATC
ACCAAACATGTTGCTGGTGATTATAATACCATTTAGGTGGGTTGGGTTCTTAACTAGGATCATGGCGGCA
GAATCAATCAATTGATGTTGAACCTTCAATGTAGGAAATTCGTTCTTGATGGTTTCCTCCACAGTTTTTC
TCCATAATCTTGAAGAGGCCAAAACATTAGCTTTATCCAAGGACCAAATAGGCAATGGTGGCTCATGTTG
TAGGGCCATGAAAGCGGCCATTCTTGTGATTCTTTGCACTTCTGGAACGGTGTATTGTTCACTATCCCAA
GCGACACCATCACCATCGTCTTCCTTTCTCTTACCAAAGTAAATACCTCCCACTAATTCTCTGACAACAA
CGAAGTCAGTACCTTTAGCAAATTGTGGCTTGATTGGAGATAAGTCTAAAAGAGAGTCGGATGCAAAGTT
ACATGGTCTTAAGTTGGCGTACAATTGAAGTTCTTTACGGATTTTTAGTAAACCTTGTTCAGGTCTAACA
CTACCTGTACCCCATTTAGGACCACCCACAGCACCTAACAAAACGGCATCAGCCTTCTTGGAGGCTTCCA
GCGCCTCATCTGGAAGTGGAACACCTGTAGCATCGATAGCAGCACCACCAATTAAATGATTTTCGAAATC
GAACTTGACATTGGAACGAACATCAGAAATAGCTTTAAGAACCTTAATGGCTTCGGCTGTGATTTCTTGA
CCAACGTGGTCACCTGGCAAAACGACGATCTTCTTAGGGGCAGACATTAGAATGGTATATCCTTGAAATA
TATATATATATTGCTGAAATGTAAAAGGTAAGAAAAGTTAGAAAGTAAGACGATTGCTAACCACCTATTG
GAAAAAACAATAGGTCCTTAAATAATATTGTCAACTTCAAGTATTGTGATGCAAGCATTTAGTCATGAAC
GCTTCTCTATTCTATATGAAAAGCCGGTTCCGGCGCTCTCACCTTTCCTTTTTCTCCCAATTTTTCAGTT
GAAAAAGGTATATGCGTCAGGCGACCTCTGAAATTAACAAAAAATTTCCAGTCATCGAATTTGATTCTGT
GCGATAGCGCCCCTGTGTGTTCTCGTTATGTTGAGGAAAAAAATAATGGTTGCTAAGAGATTCGAACTCT
TGCATCTTACGATACCTGAGTATTCCCACAGTTCCTTACCACTCTTTTGTTACTCTATTGATCCAGCTCA
GCAAAGGCAGTGTGATCTAAGATTCTATCTTCGCGATGTAGTAAAACTAGCTAGACCGAGAAAGAGACTA
GAAATGCAAAAGGCACTTCTACAATGGCTGCCATCATTATTATCCGATGTGACGCTGCAGCTTCTCAATG
ATATTCGAATACGCTTTGAGGAGATACAGCCTAATATCCGACAAACTGTTTTACAGATTTACGATCGTAC
TTGTTACCCATCATTGAATTTTGAACATCCGAACCTGGGAGTTTTCCCTGAAACAGATAGTATATTTGAA
CCTGTATAATAATATATAGTCTAGCGCTTTACGGAAGACAATGTATGTATTTCGGTTCCTGGAGAAACTA
TTGCATCTATTGCATAGGTAATCTTGCACGTCGCATCCCCGGTTCATTTTCTGCGTTTCCATCTTGCACT
TCAATAGCATATCTTTGTTAACGAAGCATCTGTGCTTCATTTTGTAGAACAAAAATGCAACGCGAGAGCG
CTAATTTTTCAAACAAAGAATCTGAGCTGCATTTTTACAGAACAGAAATGCAACGCGAAAGCGCTATTTT
ACCAACGAAGAATCTGTGCTTCATTTTTGTAAAACAAAAATGCAACGCGAGAGCGCTAATTTTTCAAACA
AAGAATCTGAGCTGCATTTTTACAGAACAGAAATGCAACGCGAGAGCGCTATTTTACCAACAAAGAATCT
ATACTTCTTTTTTGTTCTACAAAAATGCATCCCGAGAGCGCTATTTTTCTAACAAAGCATCTTAGATTAC
TTTTTTTCTCCTTTGTGCGCTCTATAATGCAGTCTCTTGATAACTTTTTGCACTGTAGGTCCGTTAAGGT
TAGAAGAAGGCTACTTTGGTGTCTATTTTCTCTTCCATAAAAAAAGCCTGACTCCACTTCCCGCGTTTAC
TGATTACTAGCGAAGCTGCGGGTGCATTTTTTCAAGATAAAGGCATCCCCGATTATATTCTATACCGATG
TGGATTGCGCATACTTTGTGAACAGAAAGTGATAGCGTTGATGATTCTTCATTGGTCAGAAAATTATGAA
CGGTTTCTTCTATTTTGTCTCTATATACTACGTATAGGAAATGTTTACATTTTCGTATTGTTTTCGATTC
ACTCTATGAATAGTTCTTACTACAATTTTTTTGTCTAAAGAGTAATACTAGAGATAAACATAAAAAATGT
AGAGGTCGAGTTTAGATGCAAGTTCAAGGAGCGAAAGGTGGATGGGTAGGTTATATAGGGATATAGCACA
GAGATATATAGCAAAGAGATACTTTTGAGCAATGTTTGTGGAAGCGGTATTCGCAATATTTTAGTAGCTC
GTTACAGTCCGGTGCGTTTTTGGTTTTTTGAAAGTGCGTCTTCAGAGCGCTTTTGGTTTTCAAAAGCGCT
CTGAAGTTCCTATACTTTCTAGAGAATAGGAACTTCGGAATAGGAACTTCAAAGCGTTTCCGAAAACGAG
CGCTTCCGAAAATGCAACGCGAGCTGCGCACATACAGCTCACTGTTCACGTCGCACCTATATCTGCGTGT
TGCCTGTATATATATATACATGAGAAGAACGGCATAGTGCGTGTTTATGCTTAAATGCGTACTTATATGC
GTCTATTTATGTAGGATGAAAGGTAGTCTAGTACCTCCTGTGATATTATCCCATTCCATGCGGGGTATCG
TATGCTTCCTTCAGCACTACCCTTTAGCTGTTCTATATGCTGCCACTCCTCAATTGGATTAGTCTCATCC
TTCAATGCTATCATTTCCTTTGATATTGGATCATATGCATAGTACCGAGAAACTAGTGCGAAGTAGTGAT
CAGGTATTGCTGTTATCTGATGAGTATACGTTGTCCTGGCCACGGCAGAAGCACGCTTATCGCTCCAATT
TCCCACAACATTAGTCAACTCCGTTAGGCCCTTCATTGAAAGAAATGAGGTCATCAAATGTCTTCCAATG
TGAGATTTTGGGCCATTTTTTATAGCAAAGATTGAATAAGGCGCATTTTTCTTCAAAGCTCAGGTGGCAC
TTTTCGGGGAAATGTGCGCGGAACCCCTATTTGTTTATTTTTCTAAATACATTCAAATATGTATCCGCTC
ATGAGACAATAACCCTGATAAATGCTTCAATAATATTGAAAAAGGAAGAGTATGAGTATTCAACATTTCC
GTGTCGCCCTTATTCCCTTTTTTGCGGCATTTTGCCTTCCTGTTTTTGCTCACCCAGAAACGCTGGTGAA
AGTAAAAGATGCTGAAGATCAGTTGGGTGCACGAGTGGGTTACATCGAACTGGATCTCAACAGCGGTAAG
ATCCTTGAGAGTTTTCGCCCCGAAGAACGTTTTCCAATGATGAGCACTTTTAAAGTTCTGCTATGTGGCG
CGGTATTATCCCGTGTTGACGCCGGGCAAGAGCAACTCGGTCGCCGCATACACTATTCTCAGAATGACTT
GGTTGAGTACTCACCAGTCACAGAAAAGCATCTTACGGATGGCATGACAGTAAGAGAATTATGCAGTGCT
GCCATAACCATGAGTGATAACACTGCGGCCAACTTACTTCTGACAACGATCGGAGGACCGAAGGAGCTAA
CCGCTTTTTTGCACAACATGGGGGATCATGTAACTCGCCTTGATCGTTGGGAACCGGAGCTGAATGAAGC
CATACCAAACGACGAGCGTGACACCACGATGCCTGCAGCAATGGCAACAACGTTGCGCAAACTATTAACT
GGCGAACTACTTACTCTAGCTTCCCGGCAACAATTAATAGACTGGATGGAGGCGGATAAAGTTGCAGGAC
CACTTCTGCGCTCGGCCCTTCCGGCTGGCTGGTTTATTGCTGATAAATCTGGAGCCGGTGAGCGTGGGTC
TCGCGGTATCATTGCAGCACTGGGGCCAGATGGTAAGCCCTCCCGTATCGTAGTTATCTACACGACGGGG
AGTCAGGCAACTATGGATGAACGAAATAGACAGATCGCTGAGATAGGTGCCTCACTGATTAAGCATTGGT
AACTGTCAGACCAAGTTTACTCATATATACTTTAGATTGATTTAAAACTTCATTTTTAATTTAAAAGGAT
CTAGGTGAAGATCCTTTTTGATAATCTCATGACCAAAATCCCTTAACGTGAGTTTTCGTTCCACTGAGCG
TCAGACCCCGTAGAAAAGATCAAAGGATCTTCTTGAGATCCTTTTTTTCTGCGCGTAATCTGCTGCTTGC
AAACAAAAAAACCACCGCTACCAGCGGTGGTTTGTTTGCCGGATCAAGAGCTACCAACTCTTTTTCCGAA
GGTAACTGGCTTCAGCAGAGCGCAGATACCAAATACTGTCCTTCTAGTGTAGCCGTAGTTAGGCCACCAC
TTCAAGAACTCTGTAGCACCGCCTACATACCTCGCTCTGCTAATCCTGTTACCAGTGGCTGCTGCCAGTG
GCGATAAGTCGTGTCTTACCGGGTTGGACTCAAGACGATAGTTACCGGATAAGGCGCAGCGGTCGGGCTG
AACGGGGGGTTCGTGCACACAGCCCAGCTTGGAGCGAACGACCTACACCGAACTGAGATACCTACAGCGT
GAGCTATGAGAAAGCGCCACGCTTCCCGAAGGGAGAAAGGCGGACAGGTATCCGGTAAGCGGCAGGGTCG
GAACAGGAGAGCGCACGAGGGAGCTTCCAGGGGGAAACGCCTGGTATCTTTATAGTCCTGTCGGGTTTCG
CCACCTCTGACTTGAGCGTCGATTTTTGTGATGCTCGTCAGGGGGGCGGAGCCTATGGAAAAACGCCAGC
AACGCGGCCTTTTTACGGTTCCTGGCCTTTTGCTGGCCTTTTGCTCACATGTTCTTTCCTGCGTTATCCC
CTGATTCTGTGGATAACCGTATTACCGCCTTTGAGTGAGCTGATACCGCTCGCCGCAGCCGAACGACCGA
GCGCAGCGAGTCAGTGAGCGAGGAAGCGGAAGAGCG
Features (pLannotate 1.2.2; 20 found; start..end, strand, type, name):
      1..141     -  misc_feature   bom: basis of mobility region from pBR322
    243..283     -  CDS            rop (fragment): Rop protein, which maintains plasmids at low copy number; rop
    283..679     +  promoter       ADH1 promoter: S. cerevisiae ADH1; promoter for alcohol dehydrogenase 1
    725..744     +  CDS            SV40 NLS (fragment): nuclear localization signal of SV40 (simian virus 40) large T antigen
    761..1102    +  CDS            GAL4 activation domain: activation domain of the GAL4 transcriptional activator; Saccharomyces cerevisiae GAL4 (truncated)
   1115..1141    +  CDS            3xHA (fragment): three tandem HA epitope tags
   1181..1205    +  protein_bind   attB1: mutant version of attB; recombination site for the Gateway® BP reaction BP Clonase™
   1211..1918    +  CDS            MRT4: MRT4_YEAST - Experimental evidence at protein level: Swiss-Prot protein existence level 1. Component of the ribosome assembly machinery. Nuclear paralog of the ribosomal protein P0, it binds pre-60S subunits at an early stage of assembly in the nucleolus, and is replaced by P0 in cytoplasmic pre-60S subunits and mature 80S ribosomes. From Saccharomyces cerevisiae (strain ATCC 204508 / S288c) (Baker's yeast).
   1920..1944    -  protein_bind   attB2: mutant version of attB; recombination site for the Gateway® BP reaction BP Clonase™
   2195..2329    +  CDS            ADH1 (fragment): ADH1_YEAST - Also known as ADC1. Experimental evidence at protein level: Swiss-Prot protein existence level 1. This isozyme preferentially catalyzes the conversion of primary unbranched alcohols to their corresponding aldehydes. Also shows activity toward secondary alcohols. From Saccharomyces cerevisiae (strain ATCC 204508 / S288c) (Baker's yeast).
   2333..2520    +  terminator     ADH1 terminator: S. cerevisiae ADH1; transcription terminator for the S. cerevisiae alcohol dehydrogenase 1 (ADH1) gene
   2541..2574    +  protein_bind   loxP: Cre-mediated recombination occurs in the 8-bp core sequence (GCATACAT). Cre recombinase
   2599..2721    +  CDS            NFS1 (fragment): NFS1_YEAST - Also known as SPL1 From Saccharomyces cerevisiae (strain ATCC 204508 / S288c) (Baker's yeast).
   3086..4177    -  CDS            LEU2: LEU3_YEAST - Experimental evidence at protein level: Swiss-Prot protein existence level 1. Catalyzes the oxidation of 3-carboxy-2-hydroxy-4- methylpentanoate (3-isopropylmalate) to 3-carboxy-4-methyl-2- oxopentanoate. The product decarboxylates to 4-methyl-2 oxopentanoate. From Saccharomyces cerevisiae (strain ATCC 204508 / S288c) (Baker's yeast).
   4178..4583    -  promoter       LEU2 promoter: S. cerevisiae LEU2
   4547..4906    +  CDS            RAF1 (fragment): RAF_YEAST - Experimental evidence at transcript level: Swiss-Prot protein existence level 2. Antagonizes transcriptional repression of recombinase FLP by REP1-REP2. May play a role in plasmid partitioning. From Saccharomyces cerevisiae (strain ATCC 204508 / S288c) (Baker's yeast).
   5060..6402    -  rep_origin     2μ ori: yeast 2μ plasmid origin of replication
   6667..6771    +  promoter       AmpR promoter: bla
   6772..7632    +  CDS            AmpR: β-lactamase; bla; confers resistance to ampicillin, carbenicillin, and related antibiotics
   7803..8391    +  rep_origin     ori: high-copy-number ColE1/pMB1/pBR322/pUC origin of replication
