[The description below was written by a language model from this plasmid's Addgene catalogue record and pLannotate feature annotations shown in this document.]
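Description:
pACT2-Mrt4 is a yeast two-hybrid "prey" plasmid built on the pACT2 backbone, an 8,576 nt E. coli–yeast shuttle vector. In bacteria it replicates from a high-copy ColE1/pUC-type origin and is selected through the β-lactamase (AmpR) gene. In Saccharomyces cerevisiae it is maintained episomally by the 2μ origin and selected by leucine prototrophy through a LEU2 cassette driven by its own promoter. The annotation also picks up backbone remnants: a bom site and a short rop fragment from pBR322, fragments of NFS1 and the 2μ RAF1 gene flanking the LEU2 and 2μ regions, and a single loxP site downstream of the expression cassette. The record assigns no role to that loxP site in this construct.

The payload is the S. cerevisiae MRT4 (YKL009W) coding sequence, inserted by Gateway cloning and therefore flanked by attB1 and attB2 sites. It lies downstream of, and on the same strand as, an SV40 large T antigen nuclear localization signal, the GAL4 transcriptional activation domain and an HA epitope, annotated as a partial match to a 3xHA tag. Per the catalogue entry, Mrt4 is expressed with the activation domain at its N-terminus. Expression is driven by the yeast ADH1 promoter and terminated by the ADH1 terminator, preceded by a residual ADH1 coding fragment. Mrt4 is a nuclear paralog of ribosomal protein P0 that binds early pre-60S subunits during ribosome assembly. When the fusion meets a DNA-binding-domain "bait" partner in a suitable reporter strain, the activation domain is recruited to reporter promoters, signalling a protein–protein interaction. The plasmid was made for a study mapping the interactome of the yeast SSU processome.
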