Addgene plasmid #99998: pACT2-Mrt4
Purpose: Express yeast Mrt4 with Y2H activation domain fusion
Depositing lab: Susan Baserga. Depositing organization: Yale University. Publication: The SSU processome interactome in Saccharomyces cerevisiae reveals potential new protein subcomplexes. Vincent NG, Charette JM, Baserga SJ. RNA. 2017 Oct 20. pii: rna.062927.117. doi: 10.1261/rna.062927.117. PubMed 29054886.
Backbone
  Vector backbone: pACT2
  Vector type: Yeast Expression
Growth in bacteria
  Bacterial resistance: Ampicillin, 100 μg/mL
  Growth temperature: 37°C
  Growth strain: DH5alpha
  Copy number: High Copy
Gene/Insert
  Gene/Insert name: Mrt4
  Species: S. cerevisiae (budding yeast)
  Entrez Gene: MRT4 (a.k.a. YKL009W)
  Tag / fusion protein: Y2H activation domain (N terminal on backbone)
  Cloning method: Gateway Cloning
Terms and licenses: Academic/Nonprofit Terms; Industry Terms: Not Available to Industry
How to cite: pACT2-Mrt4 was a gift from Susan Baserga (Addgene plasmid # 99998 ; http://n2t.net/addgene:99998 ; RRID:Addgene_99998)
