>Addgene plasmid #99998 | pACT2-Mrt4 | depositor partial sequence | sequence record 182749 | pACT2-AD
GCTTTGAAGAAAAATGCGCCTTATTCAATCTTTGCTATAAAAAATGGCCCAAAATCTCACATTGGAAGAC
ATTTGATGACCTCATTTCTTTCAATGAAGGGCCTAACGGAGTTGACTAATGTTGTGGGAAATTGGAGCGA
TAAGCGTGCTTCTGCCGTGGCCAGGACAACGTATACTCATCAGATAACAGCAATACCTGATCACTACTTC
GCACTAGTTTCTCGGTACTATGCATATGATCCAATATCAAAGGAAATGATAGCATTGAAGGATGAGACTA
ATCCAATTGAGGAGTGGCAGCATATAGAACAGCTAAAGGGTAGTGCTGAAGGAAGCATACGATACCCCGC
ATGGAATGGGATAATATCACAGGAGGTACTAGACTACCTTTCATCCTACATAAATAGACGCATATAAGTA
CGCATTTAAGCATAAACACGCACTATGCCGTTCTTCTCATGTATATATATATACAGGCAACACGCAGATA
TAGGTGCGACGTGAACAGTGAGCTGTATGTGCGCAGCTCGCGTTGCATTTTCGGAAGCGCTCGTTTTCGG
AAACGCTTTGAAGTTCCTATTCCGAAGTTCCTATTCTCTAGAAAGTATAGGAACTTCAGAGCGCTTTTGA
AAACCAAAAGCGCTCTGAAGACGCACTTTCAAAAAACCAAAAACGCACCGGACTGTAACGAGCTACTAAA
ATATTGCGAATACCGCTTCCACAAACATTGCTCAAAAGTATCTCTTTGCTATATATCTCTGTGCTATATC
CCTATATAACCTACCCATCCACCTTTCGCTCCTTGAACTTGCATCTAAACTCGACCTCTACATTTTTTAT
GTTTATCTCTAGTATTACTCTTTAGACAAAAAAATTGTAGTAAGAACTATTCATAGAGTGAATCGAAAAC
AATACGAAAATGTAAACATTTCCTATACGTAGTATATAGAGACAAAATAGAAGAAACCGTTCATAATTTT
CTGACCAATGAAGAATCATCAACGCTATCACTTTCTGTTCACAAAGTATGCGCAATCCACATCGGTATAG
AATATAATCGGGGATGCCTTTATCTTGAAAAAATGCACCCGCAGCTTCGCTAGTAATCAGTAAACGCGGG
AAGTGGAGTCAGGCTTTTTTTATGGAAGAGAAAATAGACACCAAAGTAGCCTTCTTCTAACCTTAACGGA
CCTACAGTGCAAAAAGTTATCAAGAGACTGCATTATAGAGCGCACAAAGGAGAAAAAAAGTAATCTAAGA
TGCTTTGTTAGAAAAATAGCGCTCTCGGGATGCATTTTTGTAGAACAAAAAAGAAGTATAGATTCTTTGT
TGGTAAAATAGCGCTCTCGCGTTGCATTTCTGTTCTGTAAAAATGCAGCTCAGATTCTTTGTTTGAAAAA
TTAGCGCTCTCGCGTTGCATTTTTGTTTTACAAAAATGAAGCACAGATTCTTCGTTGGTAAAATAGCGCT
TTCGCGTTGCATTTCTGTTCTGTAAAAATGCAGCTCAGATTCTTTGTTTGAAAAATTAGCGCTCTCGCGT
TGCATTTTTGTTCTACAAAATGAAGCACAGATGCTTCGTTAACAAAGATATGCTATTGAAGTGCAAGATG
GAAACGCAGAAAATGAACCGGGGATGCGACGTGCAAGATTACCTATGCAATAGATGCAATAGTTTCTCCA
GGAACCGAAATACATACATTGTCTTCCGTAAAGCGCTAGACTATATATTATTATACAGGTTCAAATATAC
TATCTGTTTCAGGGAAAACTCCCAGGTTCGGATGTTCAAAATTCAATGATGGGTAACAAGTACGATCGTA
AATCTGTAAAACAGTTTGTCGGATATTAGGCTGTATCTCCTCAAAGCGTATTCGAATATCATTGAGAAGC
TGCAGCGTCACATCGGATAATAATGATGGCAGCCATTGTAGAAGTGCCTTTTGCATTTCTAGTCTCTTTC
TCGGTCTAGCTAGTTTTACTACATCGCGAAGATAGAATCTTAGATCACACTGCCTTTGCTGAGCTGGATC
AATAGAGTAACAAAAGAGTGGTAAGGAACTGTGGGAATACTCAGGTATCGTAAGATGCAAGAGTTCGAAT
CTCTTAGCAACCATTATTTTTTTCCTCAACATAACGAGAACACACAGGGGCGCTATCGCACAGAATCAAA
TTCGATGACTGGAAATTTTTTGTTAATTTCAGAGGTCGCCTGACGCATATACCTTTTTCAACTGAAAAAT
TGGGAGAAAAAGGAAAGGTGAGAGGCCGGAACCGGCTTTTCATATAGAATAGAGAAGCGTTCATGACTAA
ATGCTTGCATCACAATACTTGAAGTTGACAATATTATTTAAGGACCTATTGTTTTTTCCAATAGGTGGTT
AGCAATCGTCTTACTTTCTAACTTTTCTTACCTTTTACATTTCAGCAATATATATATATATTTCAAGGAT
ATACCATTCTAATGTCTGCCCCTATGTCTGCCCCTAAGAAGATCGTCGTTTTGCCAGGTGACCACGTTGG
TCAAGAAATCACAGCCGAAGCCATTAAGGTTCTTAAAGCTATTTCTGATGTTCGTTCCAATGTCAAGTTC
GATTTCGAAAATCATTTAATTGGTGGTGCTGCTATCGATGCTACAGGTGTCCCACTTCCAGATGAGGCGC
TGGAAGCCTCCAAGAAGGTTGATGCCGTTTTGTTAGGTGCTGTGGGTGGTCCTAAATGGGGTACCGGTAG
TGTTAGACCTGAACAAGGTTTACTAAAAATCCGTAAAGAACTTCAATTGTACGCCAACTTAAGACCATGT
AACTTTGCATCCGACTCTCTTTTAGACTTATCTCCAATCAAGCCACAATTTGCTAAAGGTACTGACTTCG
TTGTTGTCAGAGAATTAGTGGGAGGTATTTACTTTGGTAAGAGAAAGGAAGACGATGGTGATGGTGTCGC
TTGGGATAGTGAACAATACACCGTTCCAGAAGTGCAAAGAATCACAAGAATGGCCGCTTTCATGGCCCTA
CAACATGAGCCACCATTGCCTATTTGGTCCTTGGATAAAGCTAATGTTTTGGCCTCTTCAAGATTATGGA
GAAAAACTGTGGAGGAAACCATCAAGAACGAATTTCCTACATTGAAGGTTCAACATCAATTGATTGATTC
TGCCGCCATGATCCTAGTTAAGAACCCAACCCACCTAAATGGTATTATAATCACCAGCAACATGTTTGGT
GATATCATCTCCGATGAAGCCTCCGTTATCCCAGGTTCCTTGGGTTTGTTGCCATCTGCGTCCTTGGCCT
CTTTGCCAGACAAGAACACCGCATTTGGTTTGTACGAACCATGCCACGGTTCTGCTCCAGATTTGCCAAA
GAATAAGGTTGACCCTATCGCCACTATCTTGTCTGCTGCAATGATGTTGAAATTGTCATTGAACTTGCCT
GAAGAAGGTAAGGCCATTGAAGATGCAGTTAAAAAGGTTTTGGATGCAGGTATCAGAACTGGTGATTTAG
GTGGTTCCAACAGTACCACCGAAGTCGGTGATGCTGTCGCCGAAGAAGTTAAGAAAATCCTTGCTTAAAA
AGATTCTCTTTTTTTATGATATTTGTACATAAACTTTATAAATGAAATTCATAATAGAAACGACACGAAA
TTACAAAATGGAATATGTTCATAGGGTAGACGAAACTATATACGCAATCTACATACATTTATCAAGAAGG
AGAAAAAGGAGGATAGTAAAGGAATACAGGTAAGCAAATTGATACTAATGGCTCAACGTGATAAGGAAAA
AGAATTGCACTTTAACATTAATATTGACAAGGAGGAGGGCACCACACAAAAAGTTAGGTGTAACAGAAAA
TCATGAAACTACGATTCCTAATTTGATATTGGAGGATTTTCTCTAAAAAAAAAAAAATACAACAAATAAA
AAACACTCAATGACCTGACCATTTGATGGAGTTTAAGTCAATACCTTCTTGAACCATTTCCCATAATGGT
GAAAGTTCCCTCAAGAATTTTACTCTGTCAGAAACGGCCTTAACGACGTAGTCGACCAATTCCGATCATA
TCAATAACCCTTAATATAACTTCGTATAATGTATGCTATCGAAGTTATTAGGTCTGAAGAGGAGTTTACG
TCCAGCCAAGCTAGCCTGGCTGCAGGTCGAGCGGCCGCGATCCGGAACCCTTAATATAACTTCGTATAAT
GTATGCTATACGAAGTTATTAGGTCCCTCGACCAATTCCGATCATATTCAATAACCCTTAATATAACTTC
GTATAATGTATGCTATACGAAGTTATTAGGTCTGAAGAGGAGTTTACGTCCGCTAGCTTGGCTGCAGGTC
GAGCGGCCGCGATCCGGAACCCTTAATATAACTTCGTATAATGTATGCTATACGAAGTTATTAGGTCCCT
CGCACATGCCGGTAGAGGTGTGGTCAATAAGAGCGACCTCATGCTATACCTGAGAAAGCAACCTGACCTA
CAGGAAAGAGTTACTCAAGAACAAGAATTTTCGTTTTAAAACCTAAGAGTCACTTTAAAATTTGTATACA
CTTATTTTTTTTATAACTTATTTAATAATAAAAATCATAAATCATAAGAAATTCGCTTATTTAGAAGTGT
CAACAACGTATCTACCAACGATTTGACCCTTTTCCATCTTTTCGTAAATTTCTGGCAAGGTAGACAAGCC
GACAACCTTGATTGGAGACTTGACCAAACCTCTGGCGAAGAAGTCCAAAGCTTCTGAATAAGCCCTCGTA
ATATATTTTCATGAAGAATTTAGGTCCAAAAAAAAGATGGGCATTAATTCTAGTCATTTAAAAAATTCTA
TAGATCAGAGGTTACATGGCCAAGATTGAAACTTAGAGGAGTATAGTTACATAAAAGAAGGCAAAACGAT
GTATAAATGAAAGAAATTGAGATGGTGCACGATGCACAGTTGAAGTGAACTTGCGGGGTTTTTCAGTATC
TACGATTCATAGATCTCTCGAGCTCGAATTCGGATCCCCGGGGCCTCCATGGCCATATGACCACCCAAGC
TAGCGTAATCTGGAACATCGTATGGGTAAGCCATACAGATCTCTTTTTTTGGGTTTGGTGGGGTATCTTC
ATCATCGAATAGATAGTTATATACATCATCCATTGTAGTGGTATTAAACATCCCTGTAGTGATTCCAAAC
GCGTTATACGCAGTTTGGTCCGTCCAACCAGGTGACAGTGGTTTTGAATTATTACCATCATCAATTTTAC
TAGCCGTGATTTCATTATTCATGAAGTTATCATGAACGTTAGAGGAGGCAATTGGTTGTGAAAGCGCTTG
AGAATTTGTTTGAGTTGTTATGAGGTTCGGACCGTTGCTACTGTTAGTGAAAGTGAAGGACAATGAGCTA
TCAGCAATATTCCCACTTTGATTAAAATTGGCGGCGGTACCCAATTCGACCTTTCTCTTCTTTTTTGGAG
GCTCGGGAATTAATTCCGCTTTATCCATCTTTGCAAAGCTTGGAGTTGATTGTATGCTTGGTATAGCTTG
AAATATTGTGCAGAAAAAGAAACAAGGAAGAAAGGGAACGAGAACAATGACGAGGAAACAAAAGATTAAT
AATTGCAGGTCTATTTATACTTGATAGCAAAGCGGCAAACTTTTTTTATTTCAAATTCAAGTAACTGGAA
GGAAGGCCGTATACCGTTGCTCATTAGAGAGTAGTGTGCGTGAATGAAGGAAGGAAAAAGTTTCGTGTGT
TCGAAGATACCCCTCATCAGCTCTGGAACAACGACATCTGTTGGTGCTGTCTTTGTCGTTAATTTTTTCC
TTTAGTGTCTTCCATCATTTTTTTTGTCATTGCGGATATGGTGAGACAACAACGGGGGAGAGAGAAAAGA
AAAAAAAAGAAAAGAAGTTGCTGCCTCGCGCGTTTCGGTGATGACGGTGAAAACCTCTGACACATGCAGC
TCCCGGAGACGGTCACAGCTTGTCTGTAAGCGGATGCCGGGAGCAGACAAGCCCGTCAGGGCGCGTCAGC
GGGTGTTGGCGGGTGTCGGGGCGCAGCCATGACCCAGTCACGTAGCGATAGCGGAGTGTATACTGGCTTA
ACTATGCGGCATCAGAGCAGATTGTACTGAGAGTGCACCATATGCGGTGTGAAATACCGCACAGATGCGT
AAGGAGAAAATACCGCATCAGGCGCTCTTCCGCTTCCTCGCTCACTGACTCGCTGCGCTCGGTCGTTCGG
CTGCGGCGAGCGGTATCAGCTCACTCAAAGGCGGTAATACGGTTATCCACAGAATCAGGGGATAACGCAG
GAAAGAACATGTGAGCAAAAGGCCAGCAAAAGGCCAGGAACCGTAAAAAGGCCGCGTTGCTGGCGTTTTT
CCATAGGCTCCGCCCCCCTGACGAGCATCACAAAAATCGACGCTCAAGTCAGAGGTGGCGAAACCCGACA
GGACTATAAAGATACCAGGCGTTTCCCCCTGGAAGCTCCCTCGTGCGCTCTCCTGTTCCGACCCTGCCGC
TTACCGGATACCTGTCCGCCTTTCTCCCTTCGGGAAGCGTGGCGCTTTCTCATAGCTCACGCTGTAGGTA
TCTCAGTTCGGTGTAGGTCGTTCGCTCCAAGCTGGGCTGTGTGCACGAACCCCCCGTTCAGCCCGACCGC
TGCGCCTTATCCGGTAACTATCGTCTTGAGTCCAACCCGGTAAGACACGACTTATCGCCACTGGCAGCAG
CCACTGGTAACAGGATTAGCAGAGCGAGGTATGTAGGCGGTGCTACAGAGTTCTTGAAGTGGTGGCCTAA
CTACGGCTACACTAGAAGGACAGTATTTGGTATCTGCGCTCTGCTGAAGCCAGTTACCTTCGGAAAAAGA
GTTGGTAGCTCTTGATCCGGCAAACAAACCACCGCTGGTAGCGGTGGTTTTTTTGTTTGCAAGCAGCAGA
TTACGCGCAGAAAAAAAGGATCTCAAGAAGATCCTTTGATCTTTTCTACGGGGTCTGACGCTCAGTGGAA
CGAAAACTCACGTTAAGGGATTTTGGTCATGAGATTATCAAAAAGGATCTTCACCTAGATCCTTTTAAAT
TAAAAATGAAGTTTTAAATCAATCTAAAGTATATATGAGTAAACTTGGTCTGACAGTTACCAATGCTTAA
TCAGTGAGGCACCTATCTCAGCGATCTGTCTATTTCGTTCATCCATAGTTGCCTGACTCCCCGTCGTGTA
GATAACTACGATACGGGAGGGCTTACCATCTGGCCCCAGTGCTGCAATGATACCGCGAGACCCACGCTCA
CCGGCTCCAGATTTATCAGCAATAAACCAGCCAGCCGGAAGGGCCGAGCGCAGAAGTGGTCCTGCAACTT
TATCCGCCTCCATCCAGTCTATTAATTGTTGCCGGGAAGCTAGAGTAAGTAGTTCGCCAGTTAATAGTTT
GCGCAACGTTGTTGCCATTGCTGCAGGCATCGTGGTGTCACGCTCGTCGTTTGGTATGGCTTCATTCAGC
TCCGGTTCCCAACGATCAAGGCGAGTTACATGATCCCCCATGTTGTGCAAAAAAGCGGTTAGCTCCTTCG
GTCCTCCGATCGTTGTCAGAAGTAAGTTGGCCGCAGTGTTATCACTCATGGTTATGGCAGCACTGCATAA
TTCTCTTACTGTCATGCCATCCGTAAGATGCTTTTCTGTGACTGGTGAGTACTCAACCAAGTCATTCTGA
GAATAGTGTATGCGGCGACCGAGTTGCTCTTGCCCGGCGTCAACACGGGATAATACCGCGCCACATAGCA
GAACTTTAAAAGTGCTCATCATTGGAAAACGTTCTTCGGGGCGAAAACTCTCAAGGATCTTACCGCTGTT
GAGATCCAGTTCGATGTAACCCACTCGTGCACCCAACTGATCTTCAGCATCTTTTACTTTCACCAGCGTT
TCTGGGTGAGCAAAAACAGGAAGGCAAAATGCCGCAAAAAAGGGAATAAGGGCGACACGGAAATGTTGAA
TACTCATACTCTTCCTTTTTCAATATTATTGAAGCATTTATCAGGGTTATTGTCTCATGAGCGGATACAT
ATTTGAATGTATTTAGAAAAATAAACAAATAGGGGTTCCGCGCACATTTCCCCGAAAAGTGCCACCT
